>Addgene plasmid #187089 | pcDNA3.1-TagBFP-P2A-Pre-SPHERE-SF-iGluSnFR | addgene full sequence | sequence record 369258 | Addgene NGS Result
TTTCCATAGGCTCCGCCCCCCTGACGAGCATCACAAAAATCGACGCTCAAGTCAGAGGTGGCGAAACCCG
ACAGGACTATAAAGATACCAGGCGTTTCCCCCTGGAAGCTCCCTCGTGCGCTCTCCTGTTCCGACCCTGC
CGCTTACCGGATACCTGTCCGCCTTTCTCCCTTCGGGAAGCGTGGCGCTTTCTCATAGCTCACGCTGTAG
GTATCTCAGTTCGGTGTAGGTCGTTCGCTCCAAGCTGGGCTGTGTGCACGAACCCCCCGTTCAGCCCGAC
CGCTGCGCCTTATCCGGTAACTATCGTCTTGAGTCCAACCCGGTAAGACACGACTTATCGCCACTGGCAG
CAGCCACTGGTAACAGGATTAGCAGAGCGAGGTATGTAGGCGGTGCTACAGAGTTCTTGAAGTGGTGGCC
TAACTACGGCTACACTAGAAGAACAGTATTTGGTATCTGCGCTCTGCTGAAGCCAGTTACCTTCGGAAAA
AGAGTTGGTAGCTCTTGATCCGGCAAACAAACCACCGCTGGTAGCGGTGGTTTTTTTGTTTGCAAGCAGC
AGATTACGCGCAGAAAAAAAGGATCTCAAGAAGATCCTTTGATCTTTTCTACGGGGTCTGACGCTCAGTG
GAACGAAAACTCACGTTAAGGGATTTTGGTCATGAGATTATCAAAAAGGATCTTCACCTAGATCCTTTTA
AATTAAAAATGAAGTTTTAAATCAATCTAAAGTATATATGAGTAAACTTGGTCTGACAGTTACCAATGCT
TAATCAGTGAGGCACCTATCTCAGCGATCTGTCTATTTCGTTCATCCATAGTTGCCTGACTCCCCGTCGT
GTAGATAACTACGATACGGGAGGGCTTACCATCTGGCCCCAGTGCTGCAATGATACCGCGAGACCCACGC
TCACCGGCTCCAGATTTATCAGCAATAAACCAGCCAGCCGGAAGGGCCGAGCGCAGAAGTGGTCCTGCAA
CTTTATCCGCCTCCATCCAGTCTATTAATTGTTGCCGGGAAGCTAGAGTAAGTAGTTCGCCAGTTAATAG
TTTGCGCAACGTTGTTGCCATTGCTACAGGCATCGTGGTGTCACGCTCGTCGTTTGGTATGGCTTCATTC
AGCTCCGGTTCCCAACGATCAAGGCGAGTTACATGATCCCCCATGTTGTGCAAAAAAGCGGTTAGCTCCT
TCGGTCCTCCGATCGTTGTCAGAAGTAAGTTGGCCGCAGTGTTATCACTCATGGTTATGGCAGCACTGCA
TAATTCTCTTACTGTCATGCCATCCGTAAGATGCTTTTCTGTGACTGGTGAGTACTCAACCAAGTCATTC
TGAGAATAGTGTATGCGGCGACCGAGTTGCTCTTGCCCGGCGTCAATACGGGATAATACCGCGCCACATA
GCAGAACTTTAAAAGTGCTCATCATTGGAAAACGTTCTTCGGGGCGAAAACTCTCAAGGATCTTACCGCT
GTTGAGATCCAGTTCGATGTAACCCACTCGTGCACCCAACTGATCTTCAGCATCTTTTACTTTCACCAGC
GTTTCTGGGTGAGCAAAAACAGGAAGGCAAAATGCCGCAAAAAAGGGAATAAGGGCGACACGGAAATGTT
GAATACTCATACTCTTCCTTTTTCAATATTATTGAAGCATTTATCAGGGTTATTGTCTCATGAGCGGATA
CATATTTGAATGTATTTAGAAAAATAAACAAATAGGGGTTCCGCGCACATTTCCCCGAAAAGTGCCACCT
GACGTCGACGGATCGGGAGATCTCCCGATCCCCTATGGTGCACTCTCAGTACAATCTGCTCTGATGCCGC
ATAGTTAAGCCAGTATCTGCTCCCTGCTTGTGTGTTGGAGGTCGCTGAGTAGTGCGCGAGCAAAATTTAA
GCTACAACAAGGCAAGGCTTGACCGACAATTGCATGAAGAATCTGCTTAGGGTTAGGCGTTTTGCGCTGC
TTCGCGATGTACGGGCCAGATATACGCGTTGACATTGATTATTGACTAGTTATTAATAGTAATCAATTAC
GGGGTCATTAGTTCATAGCCCATATATGGAGTTCCGCGTTACATAACTTACGGTAAATGGCCCGCCTGGC
TGACCGCCCAACGACCCCCGCCCATTGACGTCAATAATGACGTATGTTCCCATAGTAACGCCAATAGGGA
CTTTCCATTGACGTCAATGGGTGGAGTATTTACGGTAAACTGCCCACTTGGCAGTACATCAAGTGTATCA
TATGCCAAGTACGCCCCCTATTGACGTCAATGACGGTAAATGGCCCGCCTGGCATTATGCCCAGTACATG
ACCTTATGGGACTTTCCTACTTGGCAGTACATCTACGTATTAGTCATCGCTATTACCATGGTGATGCGGT
TTTGGCAGTACATCAATGGGCGTGGATAGCGGTTTGACTCACGGGGATTTCCAAGTCTCCACCCCATTGA
CGTCAATGGGAGTTTGTTTTGGCACCAAAATCAACGGGACTTTCCAAAATGTCGTAACAACTCCGCCCCA
TTGACGCAAATGGGCGGTAGGCGTGTACGGTGGGAGGTCTATATAAGCAGAGCTCTCTGGCTAACTAGAG
AACCCACTGCTTACTGGCTTATCGAAATTAATACGACTCACTATAGGGAGACCCAAGCTGGCTAGCCACC
ATGAGCGAGCTGATTAAGGAGAACATGCACATGAAGCTGTACATGGAGGGCACCGTGGACAACCATCACT
TCAAGTGCACATCCGAGGGCGAAGGCAAGCCCTACGAGGGCACCCAGACCATGAGAATCAAGGTGGTCGA
GGGCGGCCCTCTCCCCTTCGCCTTCGACATCCTGGCTACTAGCTTCCTCTACGGCAGCAAGACCTTCATC
AACCACACCCAGGGCATCCCCGACTTCTTCAAGCAGTCCTTCCCTGAGGGCTTCACATGGGAGAGAGTCA
CCACATACGAAGACGGGGGCGTGCTGACCGCTACCCAGGACACCAGCCTCCAGGACGGCTGCCTCATCTA
CAACGTCAAGATCAGAGGGGTGAACTTCACATCCAACGGCCCTGTGATGCAGAAGAAAACACTCGGCTGG
GAGGCCTTCACCGAGACGCTGTACCCCGCTGACGGCGGCCTGGAAGGCAGAAACGACATGGCCCTGAAGC
TCGTGGGCGGGAGCCATCTGATCGCAAACATCAAGACCACATATAGATCCAAGAAACCCGCTAAGAACCT
CAAGATGCCTGGCGTCTACTATGTGGACTACAGACTGGAAAGAATCAAGGAGGCCAACAACGAGACCTAC
GTCGAGCAGCACGAGGTGGCAGTGGCCAGATACTGCGACCTCCCTAGCAAACTGGGGCACAAGCTTAATG
GATCCGGCAAGCCTATCCCTAATCCTCTGCTGGGACTGGACTCTACAGGAAGCGGAGCTACTAACTTCAG
CCTGCTGAAGCAGGCTGGAGACGTGGAGGAGAACCCTGGACCTGAGACCGACACCCTCCTGCTATGGGTG
CTGCTGCTCTGGGTGCCCGGCAGCACCGGCGACGCACCGGTCGGAGGCATGAGCAAGGGCGAGGAGCTGT
TCACCGGGGTGGTGCCCATCCTGGTCGAGCTGGACGGCGACGTAAACGGCCACAAGTTCAGCGTGCGCGG
CGAGGGCGAGGGCGATGCCACCAACGGCAAGCTGACCCTGAAGTTCATCTGCACCACCGGCAAGCTGCCC
GTGCCCTGGCCCACCCTCGTGACCACCCTGACCTACGGCGTGCAGTGCTTCAGCCGCTACCCCGACCACA
TGAAGCAGCACGACTTCTTCAAGTCCGCCATGCCCGAAGGCTACGTCCAGGAGCGCACCATCAGCTTCAA
GGACGACGGCACCTACAAGACCCGCGCCGAGGTGAAGTTCGAGGGCGACACCCTGGTGAACCGCATCGAG
CTGAAGGGCATCGACTTCAAGGAGGACGGCAACATCCTGGGGCACAAGCTGGAGTACAACTTTAACAACC
CCCTGAACATGAATTTCGAACTGTCAGACGAAATGAAAGCACTGTTCAAAGAACCGAATGACAAGGCACT
GAAAACCGGTGGATCTGGAGGCAGTGGCGGATCTAGAGCTCCTACCTACTCTCCACCACCTCCACCTGGA
GGAGGTTCCGGAGGCGGAAGCGGTACCGAAGTGCCTTCCTCTATGACAACTGAGTCGACAGCCACTGCCA
TGCAGTCCGAGATGTCCACCTCAATCATGGAGACCACCACAACCCTGGCTACCAGCACAGCTCGACGAGG
AAAGCCCCCCACAAAGGAGCCTATCAGCCAGACCACGGATGATATCCTTGTGGCCTCGGCAGAGTGTCCC
AGCGACGATGAGGACATTGACCCCTGTGAGCCGAGCTCAGGTGGGTTAGCCAACCCCACCCGAGTGGGCG
GCCGCGAACCATACCCAGGCTCGGCAGAGGTGATCCGGGAGTCTAGCAGTACCACTGGCATGGTGGTGGG
GATTGTCGCAGCAGCAGCTCTGTGCATCCTCATCCTCCTCTATGCCATGTACAAGTACAGAAACCGGGAT
GAAGGCTCATATCACGTGGATGAGAGTCGAAACTACATCAGTAACTCAGCACAGTCCAATGGGGCTGTGG
TCAAGGAGAAGCAGCCCAGCAGTGCGAAAAGCGCCAACAAAAACAAGAAGAACAAGGATAAGGAGTATTA
TGTCTGAATTCTGCAGATATCCAGCACAGTGGCGGCCGCTCGAGTCTAGAGGGCCCGTTTAAACCCGCTG
ATCAGCCTCGACTGTGCCTTCTAGTTGCCAGCCATCTGTTGTTTGCCCCTCCCCCGTGCCTTCCTTGACC
CTGGAAGGTGCCACTCCCACTGTCCTTTCCTAATAAAATGAGGAAATTGCATCGCATTGTCTGAGTAGGT
GTCATTCTATTCTGGGGGGTGGGGTGGGGCAGGACAGCAAGGGGGAGGATTGGGAAGACAATAGCAGGCA
TGCTGGGGATGCGGTGGGCTCTATGGCTTCTGAGGCGGAAAGAACCAGCTGGGGCTCTAGGGGGTATCCC
C
[124 nt withheld, positions 5042-5165]
C
[91 nt withheld, positions 5167-5257]
A
[49 nt withheld, positions 5259-5307]
CCTTTGACGTTGGAGTCCACGTTCTTT
[37 nt withheld, positions 5335-5371]
ACCCTATCTCGGTCTATTCTTTTGATTTATAAGGGATTTTGCCGATTTCGGCCTATTGGTTAAAAAATGA
GCTGATTTAACAAAAATTTAACGCGAATTAATTCTGTGGAATGTGTGTCAGTTAGGGTGTGGAAAGTCCC
CAGGCTCCCCAGCAGGCAGAAGTATGCAAAGCATGCATCTCAATTAGTCAGCAACCAGGTGTGGAAAGTC
CCCAGGCTCCCCAGCAGGCAGAAGTATGCAAAGCATGCATCTCAATTAGTCAGCAACCATAGTCCCGCCC
CTAACTCCGCCCATCCCGCCCCTAACTCCGCCCAGTTCCGCCCATTCTCCGCCCCATGGCTGACTAATTT
TTTTTATTTATGCAGAGGCCGAGGCCGCCTCTGCCTCTGAGCTATTCCAGAAGTAGTGAGGAGGCTTTTT
TGGAGGCCTAGGCTTTTGCAAAAAGCTCCCGGGAGCTTGTATATCCATTTTCGGATCTGATCAAGAGACA
GGATGAGGATCGTTTCGCATGATTGAACAAGATGGATTGCACGCAGGTTCTCCGGCCGCTTGGGTGGAGA
GGCTATTCGGCTATGACTGGGCACAACAGACAATCGGCTGCTCTGATGCCGCCGTGTTCCGGCTGTCAGC
GCAGGGGCGCCCGGTTCTTTTTGTCAAGACCGACCTGTCCGGTGCCCTGAATGAACTGCAGGACGAGGCA
GCGCGGCTATCGTGGCTGGCCACGACGGGCGTTCCTTGCGCAGCTGTGCTCGACGTTGTCACTGAAGCGG
GAAGGGACTGGCTGCTATTGGGCGAAGTGCCGGGGCAGGATCTCCTGTCATCTCACCTTGCTCCTGCCGA
GAAAGTATCCATCATGGCTGATGCAATGCGGCGGCTGCATACGCTTGATCCGGCTACCTGCCCATTCGAC
CACCAAGCGAAACATCGCATCGAGCGAGCACGTACTCGGATGGAAGCCGGTCTTGTCGATCAGGATGATC
TGGACGAAGAGCATCAGGGGCTCGCGCCAGCCGAACTGTTCGCCAGGCTCAAGGCGCGCATGCCCGACGG
CGAGGATCTCGTCGTGACCCATGGCGATGCCTGCTTGCCGAATATCATGGTGGAAAATGGCCGCTTTTCT
GGATTCATCGACTGTGGCCGGCTGGGTGTGGCGGACCGCTATCAGGACATAGCGTTGGCTACCCGTGATA
TTGCTGAAGAGCTTGGCGGCGAATGGGCTGACCGCTTCCTCGTGCTTTACGGTATCGCCGCTCCCGATTC
GCAGCGCATCGCCTTCTATCGCCTTCTTGACGAGTTCTTCTGAGCGGGACTCTGGGGTTCGAAATGACCG
ACCAAGCGACGCCCAACCTGCCATCACGAGATTTCGATTCCACCGCCGCCTTCTATGAAAGGTTGGGCTT
CGGAATCGTTTTCCGGGACGCCGGCTGGATGATCCTCCAGCGCGGGGATCTCATGCTGGAGTTCTTCGCC
CACCCCAACTTGTTTATTGCAGCTTATAATGGTTACAAATAAAGCAATAGCATCACAAATTTCACAAATA
AAGCATTTTTTTCACTGCATTCTAGTTGTGGTTTGTCCAAACTCATCAATGTATCTTATCATGTCTGTAT
ACCGTCGACCTCTAGCTAGAGCTTGGCGTAATCATGGTCATAGCTGTTTCCTGTGTGAAATTGTTATCCG
CTCACAATTCCACACAACATACGAGCCGGAAGCATAAAGTGTAAAGCCTGGGGTGCCTAATGAGTGAGCT
AACTCACATTAATTGCGTTGCGCTCACTGCCCGCTTTCCAGTCGGGAAACCTGTCGTGCCAGCTGCATTA
ATGAATCGGCCAACGCGCGGGGAGAGGCGGTTTGCGTATTGGGCGCTCTTCCGCTTCCTCGCTCACTGAC
TCGCTGCGCTCGGTCGTTCGGCTGCGGCGAGCGGTATCAGCTCACTCAAAGGCGGTAATACGGTTATCCA
CAGAATCAGGGGATAACGCAGGAAAGAACATGTGAGCAAAAGGCCAGCAAAAGGCCAGGAACCGTAAAAA
GGCCGCGTTGCTGGCGTT
Features (pLannotate 1.2.2; 24 found; start..end, strand, type, name):
      1..589     -  rep_origin     ori: high-copy-number ColE1/pMB1/pBR322/pUC origin of replication
    760..1620    -  CDS            AmpR: β-lactamase; bla; confers resistance to ampicillin, carbenicillin, and related antibiotics
   1621..1725    -  promoter       AmpR promoter: bla
   1784..1836    -  misc_feature   bom (fragment): basis of mobility region from pBR322
   1991..2370    +  enhancer       CMV enhancer: human cytomegalovirus immediate early enhancer
   2371..2574    +  promoter       CMV promoter: human cytomegalovirus (CMV) immediate early promoter
   2570..2603    +  LTR            5' LTR (truncated) (fragment): truncated 5' long terminal repeat (LTR) from HIV-1
   2619..2637    +  promoter       T7 promoter: promoter for bacteriophage T7 RNA polymerase
   2661..3359    +  CDS            TagBFP: TagBFP is a basic (constitutively fluorescent) blue fluorescent protein published in 2008, derived from Entacmaea quadricolor. It is reported to be a very rapidly-maturing monomer with very low acid sensitivity.
   3474..3533    +  CDS            KV3A6_MOUSE (fragment): Experimental evidence at protein level: Swiss-Prot protein existence level 1. From Mus musculus (Mouse).
   3552..4040    +  CDS            P4-3E (fragment): P4-3E is a basic (constitutively fluorescent) blue fluorescent protein published in 1998, derived from Aequorea victoria.
   4158..4694    +  CDS            Nrxn1 (fragment): NRX1B_MOUSE - Experimental evidence at protein level: Swiss-Prot protein existence level 1. Neuronal cell surface protein that may be involved in cell recognition and cell adhesion by forming intracellular junctions through binding to neuroligins. May play a role in formation or maintenance of synaptic junctions. May mediate intracellular signaling. May play a role in angiogenesis (By similarity). From Mus musculus (Mouse).
   4772..4996    +  polyA_signal   bGH poly(A) signal: bovine growth hormone polyadenylation signal
   5000..5021    +  promoter       SV40 promoter (fragment): SV40 enhancer and early promoter
   5042..5470    +  rep_origin     f1 ori (sequence partly withheld): f1 bacteriophage origin of replication; arrow indicates direction of (+) strand synthesis
   5484..5813    +  promoter       SV40 promoter: SV40 enhancer and early promoter
   5880..6671    +  CDS            neo: KKA2_KLEPN - Also known as kan, nptII. Experimental evidence at protein level: Swiss-Prot protein existence level 1. Resistance to kanamycin, neomycin, paromomycin, ribostamycin, butirosin and gentamicin B. From Klebsiella pneumoniae.
   6695..6853    +  CDS            ble (fragment): BLE_KLEPN - Experimental evidence at protein level: Swiss-Prot protein existence level 1. Binding protein with a strong affinity to the bleomycin family of antibiotics. Binds to CL990; an antimitotic-antibiotic compound. From Klebsiella pneumoniae.
   6848..6969    +  polyA_signal   SV40 poly(A) signal: SV40 polyadenylation signal
   7042..7058    -  protein_bind   lac operator: The lac repressor binds to the lac operator to inhibit transcription in E. coli. This inhibition can be relieved by adding lactose or isopropyl-β-D-thiogalactopyranoside (IPTG). lac repressor encoded by lacI
   7066..7096    -  promoter       lac promoter: promoter for the E. coli lac operon
   7111..7132    -  protein_bind   CAP binding site: CAP binding activates transcription in the presence of cAMP. E. coli catabolite activator protein
   7145..7237    -  CDS            lacI (fragment): lac repressor; lacI; The lac repressor binds to the lac operator to inhibit transcription in E. coli. This inhibition can be relieved by adding lactose or isopropyl-β-D-thiogalactopyranoside (IPTG).
   7239..7372    -  rep_origin     RSF ori (fragment): Plasmids containing the RSF 1030 origin of replication can be propagated in E. coli cells that contain additional plasmids with compatible origins.
