[The description below was written by a language model from this plasmid's Addgene catalogue record and pLannotate feature annotations shown in this document.]
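Description:
pcDNA3.1-TagBFP-P2A-Pre-SPHERE-SF-iGluSnFR is a mammalian expression plasmid built on the pcDNA3.1(+) backbone. It encodes the presynaptic component of a glutamate sensor intended to localise to membrane contact sites. In E. coli it is maintained through a high-copy ColE1/pUC-type origin and selected with ampicillin via the β-lactamase gene; an f1 origin is also present. For mammalian cells the backbone carries an SV40 promoter-driven neomycin phosphotransferase cassette with an SV40 polyadenylation signal, which can support G418 selection of stable transfectants. Several short annotated fragments (HIV-1 LTR, ble, lacI, RSF ori) look like incidental similarity matches rather than functional parts.

The payload is a single open reading frame driven by the CMV immediate-early enhancer/promoter and terminated by the bGH polyadenylation signal, with a T7 promoter just upstream. It opens with TagBFP, a monomeric blue fluorescent protein. According to the catalogue fields, TagBFP is joined through a P2A self-cleaving peptide to the synthetic Pre-SPHERE-SF-iGluSnFR insert, so that blue fluorescence marks expressing cells while the sensor component is released as a separate polypeptide. The P2A itself is not annotated in the feature table.

Downstream, the annotation detects a short mouse immunoglobulin kappa chain fragment, probably acting as a secretion signal. This is followed by a partial Aequorea GFP-family segment and a fragment of mouse neurexin-1β, a presynaptic adhesion protein that binds neuroligins. This layout is consistent with a partial, split sensor moiety displayed on the presynaptic surface, but the record does not spell out the mechanism or the partner construct. The associated publication describes sensors for analysing neurotransmission between synaptically connected neurons.
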