Addgene plasmid #187089: pcDNA3.1-TagBFP-P2A-Pre-SPHERE-SF-iGluSnFR
Purpose: Glutamate sensor for localization to membrane contatct
Depositing lab: Kotaro Oka. Depositing organization: Keio University. Publication: Genetically encoded sensors for analysing neurotransmission among synaptically-connected neurons. Shindo Y, Ashida K, Masamoto K, Takuwa H, Takahashi M, Higuchi M, Ide R, Hotta K, Oka K. bioRxiv 2022 10.1101/2022.04.03.486903.
Backbone
  Vector backbone: pcDNA3.1(+)
  Backbone size w/o insert (bp): 5379
  Vector type: Mammalian Expression
Growth in bacteria
  Bacterial resistance: Ampicillin, 100 μg/mL
  Growth temperature: 37°C
  Growth strain: DH5alpha
  Copy number: Unknown
Gene/Insert
  Gene/Insert name: Pre-SPHERE-SF-iGluSnFR
  Species: Synthetic
  Insert size (bp): 2037
  Promoter: CMV
  Tag / fusion protein: TagBFP-P2A (N terminal on insert)
  Cloning method: Restriction Enzyme; 5′ cloning site NheI (unknown if destroyed); 3′ cloning site EcoRI (unknown if destroyed)
Resource information
  A portion of this plasmid was derived from a plasmid made by: Loren Looger, Robert Campbell and Bong-Kiun Kaang, Addgene #106202, #107337, #107335, #111579
Terms and licenses: Academic/Nonprofit Terms; Industry Terms: Not Available to Industry
Depositor comments: Please visit https://www.biorxiv.org/content/10.1101/2022.04.03.486903v1 for bioRxiv preprint.
How to cite: pcDNA3.1-TagBFP-P2A-Pre-SPHERE-SF-iGluSnFR was a gift from Kotaro Oka (Addgene plasmid # 187089 ; http://n2t.net/addgene:187089 ; RRID:Addgene_187089)
